Addgene plasmid #112474: pSNAI2.1.0-gDNA
Purpose: CRISPR plasmid for expression of Cas9 and gRNA targeting human transcription factor SNAI2
Depositing lab: Kevin White.
Backbone
  Vector backbone: pX330
  Backbone manufacturer: Zhang lab (Addgene plasmid ID: 42230)
  Vector type: Mammalian Expression, CRISPR
Growth in bacteria
  Bacterial resistance: Ampicillin, 100 μg/mL
  Growth temperature: 37°C
  Growth strain: DH5alpha
  Copy number: High Copy
Gene/Insert
  Gene/Insert name: SNAI2
  gRNA/shRNA sequence: CTGCACAAACATGAGGAATC TGG
  Species: H. sapiens (human)
  Entrez Gene: SNAI2 (a.k.a. SLUG, SLUGH, SLUGH1, SNAIL2, WS2D)
  Cloning method: Restriction Enzyme; 5′ cloning site BbsI (destroyed during cloning); 3′ cloning site BbsI (destroyed during cloning)
  Sequencing primers: 5′ hU6-F (5'-GAGGGCCTATTTCCCATGATT-3')
Terms and licenses: Academic/Nonprofit Terms; Industry Terms: Not Available to Industry
Depositor comments: gRNA sequence listed includes 20 nucleotide target sequence, followed by the uncloned PAM sequence. The PAM sequence is not present in the plasmid. Use with plasmid pSNAI2-donor.
How to cite: pSNAI2.1.0-gDNA was a gift from Kevin White (Addgene plasmid # 112474)
