[The description below was written by a language model from this plasmid's Addgene catalogue record and pLannotate feature annotations shown in this document.]
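Description:
pSNAI2.1.0-gDNA is a mammalian CRISPR expression plasmid built on the pX330 backbone, delivering both Streptococcus pyogenes Cas9 and a single guide RNA against the human transcription factor gene SNAI2 (also known as SLUG) from one vector of about 8.5 kb. It is maintained in E. coli as a high-copy plasmid through a ColE1/pUC-type origin and selected with ampicillin via the β-lactamase gene. A filamentous phage origin (annotated as f1 or M13, depending on the sequence record) is also present. So are short bom and rop fragments and a single AAV2 ITR annotation, which appear to be backbone remnants; with only one ITR annotated, the record gives no indication that the plasmid is meant for AAV packaging. No mammalian selection marker or fluorescent reporter is annotated.

The guide cassette consists of the human U6 RNA polymerase III promoter followed by the 20-nucleotide SNAI2 spacer and the S. pyogenes gRNA scaffold. The spacer was inserted between BbsI sites that were destroyed during cloning, and the PAM listed with the target is genomic only and absent from the plasmid. Cas9 is expressed from a hybrid promoter made of the CMV enhancer, the chicken β-actin promoter and a hybrid CBA/MVM intron. The coding sequence is annotated in two contiguous parts that together form the full-length nuclease, followed by a C-terminal nucleoplasmin NLS and a bGH polyadenylation signal. The depositor and repository sequences differ by one nucleotide in length and yield essentially the same annotation, although the β-actin promoter is called only in the depositor record. The depositor notes that the plasmid is meant to be used with a companion donor plasmid, pSNAI2-donor, which implies Cas9 cleavage at the SNAI2 locus to promote donor-templated editing. The record does not describe what the donor introduces.
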