Features (pLannotate 1.2.2; 18 found; start..end, strand, type, name):
     79..122     +  misc_RNA       gRNA scaffold (fragment): guide RNA scaffold for the Streptococcus pyogenes CRISPR/Cas9 system
    169..454     +  enhancer       CMV enhancer: human cytomegalovirus immediate early enhancer; contains an 18-bp deletion relative to the standard CMV enhancer
    456..733     +  promoter       chicken β-actin promoter: No description available
    734..962     +  intron         hybrid intron: hybrid between chicken β-actin (CBA) and minute virus of mice (MMV) introns (Gray et al., 2011)
   1100..2701    +  CDS            Cas9(N): N-terminal portion of Streptococcus pyogenes Cas9 (Zetsche et al., 2015)
   2702..5200    +  CDS            Cas9(C): C-terminal portion of Streptococcus pyogenes Cas9 (Zetsche et al., 2015)
   5201..5248    +  CDS            nucleoplasmin NLS: bipartite nuclear localization signal from nucleoplasmin
   5282..5393    +  polyA_signal   bGH poly(A) signal: bovine growth hormone polyadenylation signal
   5498..5638    +  repeat_region  AAV2 ITR: inverted terminal repeat of adeno-associated virus serotype 2 inverted
   5643..5694    -  misc_feature   bom (fragment): basis of mobility region from pBR322
   5713..6093    +  rep_origin     M13 ori (sequence partly withheld): M13 bacteriophage origin of replication; arrow indicates direction of (+) strand synthesis
   6169..6218    -  misc_feature   bom (fragment): basis of mobility region from pBR322
   6320..6355    -  CDS            rop (fragment): Rop protein, which maintains plasmids at low copy number; rop
   6450..6554    +  promoter       AmpR promoter: bla
   6555..7415    +  CDS            AmpR: β-lactamase; bla; confers resistance to ampicillin, carbenicillin, and related antibiotics
   7586..8174    +  rep_origin     ori: high-copy-number ColE1/pMB1/pBR322/pUC origin of replication
   8236..8476    +  promoter       U6 promoter: RNA polymerase III promoter for human U6 snRNA
   8505..72      +  misc_RNA       gRNA scaffold (across the origin): guide RNA scaffold for the Streptococcus pyogenes CRISPR/Cas9 system
>Addgene plasmid #112474 | pSNAI2.1.0-gDNA | depositor full sequence | sequence record 211865 | Full Sequence
TAGAGCTAGAAATAGCAAGTTAAAATAAGGCTAGTCCGTTATCAACTTGAAAAAGTGGCACCGAGTCGGT
GCTTTTTTGTTTTAGAGCTAGAAATAGCAAGTTAAAATAAGGCTAGTCCGTTTTTAGCGCGTGCGCCAAT
TCTGCAGACAAATGGCTCTAGAGGTACCCGTTACATAACTTACGGTAAATGGCCCGCCTGGCTGACCGCC
CAACGACCCCCGCCCATTGACGTCAATAGTAACGCCAATAGGGACTTTCCATTGACGTCAATGGGTGGAG
TATTTACGGTAAACTGCCCACTTGGCAGTACATCAAGTGTATCATATGCCAAGTACGCCCCCTATTGACG
TCAATGACGGTAAATGGCCCGCCTGGCATTGTGCCCAGTACATGACCTTATGGGACTTTCCTACTTGGCA
GTACATCTACGTATTAGTCATCGCTATTACCATGGTCGAGGTGAGCCCCACGTTCTGCTTCACTCTCCCC
ATCTCCCCCCCCTCCCCACCCCCAATTTTGTATTTATTTATTTTTTAATTATTTTGTGCAGCGATGGGGG
CGGGGGGGGGGGGGGGGCGCGCGCCAGGCGGGGCGGGGCGGGGCGAGGGGCGGGGCGGGGCGAGGCGGAG
AGGTGCGGCGGCAGCCAATCAGAGCGGCGCGCTCCGAAAGTTTCCTTTTATGGCGAGGCGGCGGCGGCGG
CGGCCCTATAAAAAGCGAAGCGCGCGGCGGGCGGGAGTCGCTGCGACGCTGCCTTCGCCCCGTGCCCCGC
TCCGCCGCCGCCTCGCGCCGCCCGCCCCGGCTCTGACTGACCGCGTTACTCCCACAGGTGAGCGGGCGGG
ACGGCCCTTCTCCTCCGGGCTGTAATTAGCTGAGCAAGAGGTAAGGGTTTAAGGGATGGTTGGTTGGTGG
GGTATTAATGTTTAATTACCTGGAGCACCTGCCTGAAATCACTTTTTTTCAGGTTGGACCGGTGCCACCA
TGGACTATAAGGACCACGACGGAGACTACAAGGATCATGATATTGATTACAAAGACGATGACGATAAGAT
GGCCCCAAAGAAGAAGCGGAAGGTCGGTATCCACGGAGTCCCAGCAGCCGACAAGAAGTACAGCATCGGC
CTGGACATCGGCACCAACTCTGTGGGCTGGGCCGTGATCACCGACGAGTACAAGGTGCCCAGCAAGAAAT
TCAAGGTGCTGGGCAACACCGACCGGCACAGCATCAAGAAGAACCTGATCGGAGCCCTGCTGTTCGACAG
CGGCGAAACAGCCGAGGCCACCCGGCTGAAGAGAACCGCCAGAAGAAGATACACCAGACGGAAGAACCGG
ATCTGCTATCTGCAAGAGATCTTCAGCAACGAGATGGCCAAGGTGGACGACAGCTTCTTCCACAGACTGG
AAGAGTCCTTCCTGGTGGAAGAGGATAAGAAGCACGAGCGGCACCCCATCTTCGGCAACATCGTGGACGA
GGTGGCCTACCACGAGAAGTACCCCACCATCTACCACCTGAGAAAGAAACTGGTGGACAGCACCGACAAG
GCCGACCTGCGGCTGATCTATCTGGCCCTGGCCCACATGATCAAGTTCCGGGGCCACTTCCTGATCGAGG
GCGACCTGAACCCCGACAACAGCGACGTGGACAAGCTGTTCATCCAGCTGGTGCAGACCTACAACCAGCT
GTTCGAGGAAAACCCCATCAACGCCAGCGGCGTGGACGCCAAGGCCATCCTGTCTGCCAGACTGAGCAAG
AGCAGACGGCTGGAAAATCTGATCGCCCAGCTGCCCGGCGAGAAGAAGAATGGCCTGTTCGGAAACCTGA
TTGCCCTGAGCCTGGGCCTGACCCCCAACTTCAAGAGCAACTTCGACCTGGCCGAGGATGCCAAACTGCA
GCTGAGCAAGGACACCTACGACGACGACCTGGACAACCTGCTGGCCCAGATCGGCGACCAGTACGCCGAC
CTGTTTCTGGCCGCCAAGAACCTGTCCGACGCCATCCTGCTGAGCGACATCCTGAGAGTGAACACCGAGA
TCACCAAGGCCCCCCTGAGCGCCTCTATGATCAAGAGATACGACGAGCACCACCAGGACCTGACCCTGCT
GAAAGCTCTCGTGCGGCAGCAGCTGCCTGAGAAGTACAAAGAGATTTTCTTCGACCAGAGCAAGAACGGC
TACGCCGGCTACATTGACGGCGGAGCCAGCCAGGAAGAGTTCTACAAGTTCATCAAGCCCATCCTGGAAA
AGATGGACGGCACCGAGGAACTGCTCGTGAAGCTGAACAGAGAGGACCTGCTGCGGAAGCAGCGGACCTT
CGACAACGGCAGCATCCCCCACCAGATCCACCTGGGAGAGCTGCACGCCATTCTGCGGCGGCAGGAAGAT
TTTTACCCATTCCTGAAGGACAACCGGGAAAAGATCGAGAAGATCCTGACCTTCCGCATCCCCTACTACG
TGGGCCCTCTGGCCAGGGGAAACAGCAGATTCGCCTGGATGACCAGAAAGAGCGAGGAAACCATCACCCC
CTGGAACTTCGAGGAAGTGGTGGACAAGGGCGCTTCCGCCCAGAGCTTCATCGAGCGGATGACCAACTTC
GATAAGAACCTGCCCAACGAGAAGGTGCTGCCCAAGCACAGCCTGCTGTACGAGTACTTCACCGTGTATA
ACGAGCTGACCAAAGTGAAATACGTGACCGAGGGAATGAGAAAGCCCGCCTTCCTGAGCGGCGAGCAGAA
AAAGGCCATCGTGGACCTGCTGTTCAAGACCAACCGGAAAGTGACCGTGAAGCAGCTGAAAGAGGACTAC
TTCAAGAAAATCGAGTGCTTCGACTCCGTGGAAATCTCCGGCGTGGAAGATCGGTTCAACGCCTCCCTGG
GCACATACCACGATCTGCTGAAAATTATCAAGGACAAGGACTTCCTGGACAATGAGGAAAACGAGGACAT
TCTGGAAGATATCGTGCTGACCCTGACACTGTTTGAGGACAGAGAGATGATCGAGGAACGGCTGAAAACC
TATGCCCACCTGTTCGACGACAAAGTGATGAAGCAGCTGAAGCGGCGGAGATACACCGGCTGGGGCAGGC
TGAGCCGGAAGCTGATCAACGGCATCCGGGACAAGCAGTCCGGCAAGACAATCCTGGATTTCCTGAAGTC
CGACGGCTTCGCCAACAGAAACTTCATGCAGCTGATCCACGACGACAGCCTGACCTTTAAAGAGGACATC
CAGAAAGCCCAGGTGTCCGGCCAGGGCGATAGCCTGCACGAGCACATTGCCAATCTGGCCGGCAGCCCCG
CCATTAAGAAGGGCATCCTGCAGACAGTGAAGGTGGTGGACGAGCTCGTGAAAGTGATGGGCCGGCACAA
GCCCGAGAACATCGTGATCGAAATGGCCAGAGAGAACCAGACCACCCAGAAGGGACAGAAGAACAGCCGC
GAGAGAATGAAGCGGATCGAAGAGGGCATCAAAGAGCTGGGCAGCCAGATCCTGAAAGAACACCCCGTGG
AAAACACCCAGCTGCAGAACGAGAAGCTGTACCTGTACTACCTGCAGAATGGGCGGGATATGTACGTGGA
CCAGGAACTGGACATCAACCGGCTGTCCGACTACGATGTGGACCATATCGTGCCTCAGAGCTTTCTGAAG
GACGACTCCATCGACAACAAGGTGCTGACCAGAAGCGACAAGAACCGGGGCAAGAGCGACAACGTGCCCT
CCGAAGAGGTCGTGAAGAAGATGAAGAACTACTGGCGGCAGCTGCTGAACGCCAAGCTGATTACCCAGAG
AAAGTTCGACAATCTGACCAAGGCCGAGAGAGGCGGCCTGAGCGAACTGGATAAGGCCGGCTTCATCAAG
AGACAGCTGGTGGAAACCCGGCAGATCACAAAGCACGTGGCACAGATCCTGGACTCCCGGATGAACACTA
AGTACGACGAGAATGACAAGCTGATCCGGGAAGTGAAAGTGATCACCCTGAAGTCCAAGCTGGTGTCCGA
TTTCCGGAAGGATTTCCAGTTTTACAAAGTGCGCGAGATCAACAACTACCACCACGCCCACGACGCCTAC
CTGAACGCCGTCGTGGGAACCGCCCTGATCAAAAAGTACCCTAAGCTGGAAAGCGAGTTCGTGTACGGCG
ACTACAAGGTGTACGACGTGCGGAAGATGATCGCCAAGAGCGAGCAGGAAATCGGCAAGGCTACCGCCAA
GTACTTCTTCTACAGCAACATCATGAACTTTTTCAAGACCGAGATTACCCTGGCCAACGGCGAGATCCGG
AAGCGGCCTCTGATCGAGACAAACGGCGAAACCGGGGAGATCGTGTGGGATAAGGGCCGGGATTTTGCCA
CCGTGCGGAAAGTGCTGAGCATGCCCCAAGTGAATATCGTGAAAAAGACCGAGGTGCAGACAGGCGGCTT
CAGCAAAGAGTCTATCCTGCCCAAGAGGAACAGCGATAAGCTGATCGCCAGAAAGAAGGACTGGGACCCT
AAGAAGTACGGCGGCTTCGACAGCCCCACCGTGGCCTATTCTGTGCTGGTGGTGGCCAAAGTGGAAAAGG
GCAAGTCCAAGAAACTGAAGAGTGTGAAAGAGCTGCTGGGGATCACCATCATGGAAAGAAGCAGCTTCGA
GAAGAATCCCATCGACTTTCTGGAAGCCAAGGGCTACAAAGAAGTGAAAAAGGACCTGATCATCAAGCTG
CCTAAGTACTCCCTGTTCGAGCTGGAAAACGGCCGGAAGAGAATGCTGGCCTCTGCCGGCGAACTGCAGA
AGGGAAACGAACTGGCCCTGCCCTCCAAATATGTGAACTTCCTGTACCTGGCCAGCCACTATGAGAAGCT
GAAGGGCTCCCCCGAGGATAATGAGCAGAAACAGCTGTTTGTGGAACAGCACAAGCACTACCTGGACGAG
ATCATCGAGCAGATCAGCGAGTTCTCCAAGAGAGTGATCCTGGCCGACGCTAATCTGGACAAAGTGCTGT
CCGCCTACAACAAGCACCGGGATAAGCCCATCAGAGAGCAGGCCGAGAATATCATCCACCTGTTTACCCT
GACCAATCTGGGAGCCCCTGCCGCCTTCAAGTACTTTGACACCACCATCGACCGGAAGAGGTACACCAGC
ACCAAAGAGGTGCTGGACGCCACCCTGATCCACCAGAGCATCACCGGCCTGTACGAGACACGGATCGACC
TGTCTCAGCTGGGAGGCGACAAAAGGCCGGCGGCCACGAAAAAGGCCGGCCAGGCAAAAAAGAAAAAGTA
AGAATTCCTAGAGCTCGCTGATCAGCCTCGACTGTGCCTTCTAGTTGCCAGCCATCTGTTGTTTGCCCCT
CCCCCGTGCCTTCCTTGACCCTGGAAGGTGCCACTCCCACTGTCCTTTCCTAATAAAATGAGGAAATTGC
ATCGCATTGTCTGAGTAGGTGTCATTCTATTCTGGGGGGTGGGGTGGGGCAGGACAGCAAGGGGGAGGAT
TGGGAAGAGAATAGCAGGCATGCTGGGGAGCGGCCGCAGGAACCCCTAGTGATGGAGTTGGCCACTCCCT
CTCTGCGCGCTCGCTCGCTCACTGAGGCCGGGCGACCAAAGGTCGCCCGACGCCCGGGCTTTGCCCGGGC
GGCCTCAGTGAGCGAGCGAGCGCGCAGCTGCCTGCAGGGGCGCCTGATGCGGTATTTTCTCCTTACGCAT
CTGTGCGGTATTTCACACCGCATA
[142 nt withheld, positions 5695-5836]
C
[141 nt withheld, positions 5838-5978]
CCTTTGACGTTGGAGTCCACGTTCTTT
[37 nt withheld, positions 6006-6042]
ACCCTATCTCGGGCTATTCTTTTGATTTATAAGGGATTTTGCCGATTTCGGCCTATTGGTTAAAAAATGA
GCTGATTTAACAAAAATTTAACGCGAATTTTAACAAAATATTAACGTTTACAATTTTATGGTGCACTCTC
AGTACAATCTGCTCTGATGCCGCATAGTTAAGCCAGCCCCGACACCCGCCAACACCCGCTGACGCGCCCT
GACGGGCTTGTCTGCTCCCGGCATCCGCTTACAGACAAGCTGTGACCGTCTCCGGGAGCTGCATGTGTCA
GAGGTTTTCACCGTCATCACCGAAACGCGCGAGACGAAAGGGCCTCGTGATACGCCTATTTTTATAGGTT
AATGTCATGATAATAATGGTTTCTTAGACGTCAGGTGGCACTTTTCGGGGAAATGTGCGCGGAACCCCTA
TTTGTTTATTTTTCTAAATACATTCAAATATGTATCCGCTCATGAGACAATAACCCTGATAAATGCTTCA
ATAATATTGAAAAAGGAAGAGTATGAGTATTCAACATTTCCGTGTCGCCCTTATTCCCTTTTTTGCGGCA
TTTTGCCTTCCTGTTTTTGCTCACCCAGAAACGCTGGTGAAAGTAAAAGATGCTGAAGATCAGTTGGGTG
CACGAGTGGGTTACATCGAACTGGATCTCAACAGCGGTAAGATCCTTGAGAGTTTTCGCCCCGAAGAACG
TTTTCCAATGATGAGCACTTTTAAAGTTCTGCTATGTGGCGCGGTATTATCCCGTATTGACGCCGGGCAA
GAGCAACTCGGTCGCCGCATACACTATTCTCAGAATGACTTGGTTGAGTACTCACCAGTCACAGAAAAGC
ATCTTACGGATGGCATGACAGTAAGAGAATTATGCAGTGCTGCCATAACCATGAGTGATAACACTGCGGC
CAACTTACTTCTGACAACGATCGGAGGACCGAAGGAGCTAACCGCTTTTTTGCACAACATGGGGGATCAT
GTAACTCGCCTTGATCGTTGGGAACCGGAGCTGAATGAAGCCATACCAAACGACGAGCGTGACACCACGA
TGCCTGTAGCAATGGCAACAACGTTGCGCAAACTATTAACTGGCGAACTACTTACTCTAGCTTCCCGGCA
ACAATTAATAGACTGGATGGAGGCGGATAAAGTTGCAGGACCACTTCTGCGCTCGGCCCTTCCGGCTGGC
TGGTTTATTGCTGATAAATCTGGAGCCGGTGAGCGTGGAAGCCGCGGTATCATTGCAGCACTGGGGCCAG
ATGGTAAGCCCTCCCGTATCGTAGTTATCTACACGACGGGGAGTCAGGCAACTATGGATGAACGAAATAG
ACAGATCGCTGAGATAGGTGCCTCACTGATTAAGCATTGGTAACTGTCAGACCAAGTTTACTCATATATA
CTTTAGATTGATTTAAAACTTCATTTTTAATTTAAAAGGATCTAGGTGAAGATCCTTTTTGATAATCTCA
TGACCAAAATCCCTTAACGTGAGTTTTCGTTCCACTGAGCGTCAGACCCCGTAGAAAAGATCAAAGGATC
TTCTTGAGATCCTTTTTTTCTGCGCGTAATCTGCTGCTTGCAAACAAAAAAACCACCGCTACCAGCGGTG
GTTTGTTTGCCGGATCAAGAGCTACCAACTCTTTTTCCGAAGGTAACTGGCTTCAGCAGAGCGCAGATAC
CAAATACTGTCCTTCTAGTGTAGCCGTAGTTAGGCCACCACTTCAAGAACTCTGTAGCACCGCCTACATA
CCTCGCTCTGCTAATCCTGTTACCAGTGGCTGCTGCCAGTGGCGATAAGTCGTGTCTTACCGGGTTGGAC
TCAAGACGATAGTTACCGGATAAGGCGCAGCGGTCGGGCTGAACGGGGGGTTCGTGCACACAGCCCAGCT
TGGAGCGAACGACCTACACCGAACTGAGATACCTACAGCGTGAGCTATGAGAAAGCGCCACGCTTCCCGA
AGGGAGAAAGGCGGACAGGTATCCGGTAAGCGGCAGGGTCGGAACAGGAGAGCGCACGAGGGAGCTTCCA
GGGGGAAACGCCTGGTATCTTTATAGTCCTGTCGGGTTTCGCCACCTCTGACTTGAGCGTCGATTTTTGT
GATGCTCGTCAGGGGGGCGGAGCCTATGGAAAAACGCCAGCAACGCGGCCTTTTTACGGTTCCTGGCCTT
TTGCTGGCCTTTTGCTCACATGTGAGGGCCTATTTCCCATGATTCCTTCATATTTGCATATACGATACAA
GGCTGTTAGAGAGATAATTGGAATTAATTTGACTGTAAACACAAAGATATTAGTACAAAATACGTGACGT
AGAAAGTAATAATTTCTTGGGTAGTTTGCAGTTTTAAAATTATGTTTTAAAATGGACTATCATATGCTTA
CCGTAACTTGAAAGTATTTCGATTTCTTGGCTTTATATATCTTGTGGAAAGGACGAAACACCCTGCACAA
ACATGAGGAATCGTTT
