Features (pLannotate 1.2.2; 17 found; start..end, strand, type, name):
     79..122     +  misc_RNA       gRNA scaffold (fragment): guide RNA scaffold for the Streptococcus pyogenes CRISPR/Cas9 system
    169..454     +  enhancer       CMV enhancer: human cytomegalovirus immediate early enhancer; contains an 18-bp deletion relative to the standard CMV enhancer
    734..961     +  intron         hybrid intron: hybrid between chicken β-actin (CBA) and minute virus of mice (MMV) introns (Gray et al., 2011)
   1099..2700    +  CDS            Cas9(N): N-terminal portion of Streptococcus pyogenes Cas9 (Zetsche et al., 2015)
   2701..5199    +  CDS            Cas9(C): C-terminal portion of Streptococcus pyogenes Cas9 (Zetsche et al., 2015)
   5200..5247    +  CDS            nucleoplasmin NLS: bipartite nuclear localization signal from nucleoplasmin
   5281..5392    +  polyA_signal   bGH poly(A) signal: bovine growth hormone polyadenylation signal
   5497..5637    +  repeat_region  AAV2 ITR: inverted terminal repeat of adeno-associated virus serotype 2 inverted
   5642..5693    -  misc_feature   bom (fragment): basis of mobility region from pBR322
   5712..6167    +  rep_origin     f1 ori (sequence partly withheld): f1 bacteriophage origin of replication; arrow indicates direction of (+) strand synthesis
   6168..6217    -  misc_feature   bom (fragment): basis of mobility region from pBR322
   6319..6354    -  CDS            rop (fragment): Rop protein, which maintains plasmids at low copy number; rop
   6449..6553    +  promoter       AmpR promoter: bla
   6554..7414    +  CDS            AmpR: β-lactamase; bla; confers resistance to ampicillin, carbenicillin, and related antibiotics
   7585..8173    +  rep_origin     ori: high-copy-number ColE1/pMB1/pBR322/pUC origin of replication
   8235..8475    +  promoter       U6 promoter: RNA polymerase III promoter for human U6 snRNA
   8504..72      +  misc_RNA       gRNA scaffold (across the origin): guide RNA scaffold for the Streptococcus pyogenes CRISPR/Cas9 system
>Addgene plasmid #112474 | pSNAI2.1.0-gDNA | addgene full sequence | sequence record 230507 | Addgene NGS Result
TAGAGCTAGAAATAGCAAGTTAAAATAAGGCTAGTCCGTTATCAACTTGAAAAAGTGGCACCGAGTCGGT
GCTTTTTTGTTTTAGAGCTAGAAATAGCAAGTTAAAATAAGGCTAGTCCGTTTTTAGCGCGTGCGCCAAT
TCTGCAGACAAATGGCTCTAGAGGTACCCGTTACATAACTTACGGTAAATGGCCCGCCTGGCTGACCGCC
CAACGACCCCCGCCCATTGACGTCAATAGTAACGCCAATAGGGACTTTCCATTGACGTCAATGGGTGGAG
TATTTACGGTAAACTGCCCACTTGGCAGTACATCAAGTGTATCATATGCCAAGTACGCCCCCTATTGACG
TCAATGACGGTAAATGGCCCGCCTGGCATTGTGCCCAGTACATGACCTTATGGGACTTTCCTACTTGGCA
GTACATCTACGTATTAGTCATCGCTATTACCATGGTCGAGGTGAGCCCCACGTTCTGCTTCACTCTCCCC
ATCTCCCCCCCCTCCCCACCCCCAATTTTGTATTTATTTATTTTTTAATTATTTTGTGCAGCGATGGGGG
CGGGGGGGGGGGGGGGGCGCGCGCCRGGGGGGGGGGGGGGGGGGGGGGGGGGGGGGGGGGGGGGGSGGRG
RGGKGCGGCGGCAGCCAATCAGAGCGGCGCGCTCCGAAAGTTTCCTTTTATGGCGAGGCGGCGGCGGCGG
CGGCCCTATAAAAAGCGAAGCGCGCGGCGGGCGGGAGTCGCTGCGCGCTGCCTTCGCCCCGTGCCCCGCT
CCGCCGCCGCCTCGCGCCGCCCGCCCCGGCTCTGACTGACCGCGTTACTCCCACAGGTGAGCGGGCGGGA
CGGCCCTTCTCCTCCGGGCTGTAATTAGCTGAGCAAGAGGTAAGGGTTTAAGGGATGGTTGGTTGGTGGG
GTATTAATGTTTAATTACCTGGAGCACCTGCCTGAAATCACTTTTTTTCAGGTTGGACCGGTGCCACCAT
GGACTATAAGGACCACGACGGAGACTACAAGGATCATGATATTGATTACAAAGACGATGACGATAAGATG
GCCCCAAAGAAGAAGCGGAAGGTCGGTATCCACGGAGTCCCAGCAGCCGACAAGAAGTACAGCATCGGCC
TGGACATCGGCACCAACTCTGTGGGCTGGGCCGTGATCACCGACGAGTACAAGGTGCCCAGCAAGAAATT
CAAGGTGCTGGGCAACACCGACCGGCACAGCATCAAGAAGAACCTGATCGGAGCCCTGCTGTTCGACAGC
GGCGAAACAGCCGAGGCCACCCGGCTGAAGAGAACCGCCAGAAGAAGATACACCAGACGGAAGAACCGGA
TCTGCTATCTGCAAGAGATCTTCAGCAACGAGATGGCCAAGGTGGACGACAGCTTCTTCCACAGACTGGA
AGAGTCCTTCCTGGTGGAAGAGGATAAGAAGCACGAGCGGCACCCCATCTTCGGCAACATCGTGGACGAG
GTGGCCTACCACGAGAAGTACCCCACCATCTACCACCTGAGAAAGAAACTGGTGGACAGCACCGACAAGG
CCGACCTGCGGCTGATCTATCTGGCCCTGGCCCACATGATCAAGTTCCGGGGCCACTTCCTGATCGAGGG
CGACCTGAACCCCGACAACAGCGACGTGGACAAGCTGTTCATCCAGCTGGTGCAGACCTACAACCAGCTG
TTCGAGGAAAACCCCATCAACGCCAGCGGCGTGGACGCCAAGGCCATCCTGTCTGCCAGACTGAGCAAGA
GCAGACGGCTGGAAAATCTGATCGCCCAGCTGCCCGGCGAGAAGAAGAATGGCCTGTTCGGAAACCTGAT
TGCCCTGAGCCTGGGCCTGACCCCCAACTTCAAGAGCAACTTCGACCTGGCCGAGGATGCCAAACTGCAG
CTGAGCAAGGACACCTACGACGACGACCTGGACAACCTGCTGGCCCAGATCGGCGACCAGTACGCCGACC
TGTTTCTGGCCGCCAAGAACCTGTCCGACGCCATCCTGCTGAGCGACATCCTGAGAGTGAACACCGAGAT
CACCAAGGCCCCCCTGAGCGCCTCTATGATCAAGAGATACGACGAGCACCACCAGGACCTGACCCTGCTG
AAAGCTCTCGTGCGGCAGCAGCTGCCTGAGAAGTACAAAGAGATTTTCTTCGACCAGAGCAAGAACGGCT
ACGCCGGCTACATTGACGGCGGAGCCAGCCAGGAAGAGTTCTACAAGTTCATCAAGCCCATCCTGGAAAA
GATGGACGGCACCGAGGAACTGCTCGTGAAGCTGAACAGAGAGGACCTGCTGCGGAAGCAGCGGACCTTC
GACAACGGCAGCATCCCCCACCAGATCCACCTGGGAGAGCTGCACGCCATTCTGCGGCGGCAGGAAGATT
TTTACCCATTCCTGAAGGACAACCGGGAAAAGATCGAGAAGATCCTGACCTTCCGCATCCCCTACTACGT
GGGCCCTCTGGCCAGGGGAAACAGCAGATTCGCCTGGATGACCAGAAAGAGCGAGGAAACCATCACCCCC
TGGAACTTCGAGGAAGTGGTGGACAAGGGCGCTTCCGCCCAGAGCTTCATCGAGCGGATGACCAACTTCG
ATAAGAACCTGCCCAACGAGAAGGTGCTGCCCAAGCACAGCCTGCTGTACGAGTACTTCACCGTGTATAA
CGAGCTGACCAAAGTGAAATACGTGACCGAGGGAATGAGAAAGCCCGCCTTCCTGAGCGGCGAGCAGAAA
AAGGCCATCGTGGACCTGCTGTTCAAGACCAACCGGAAAGTGACCGTGAAGCAGCTGAAAGAGGACTACT
TCAAGAAAATCGAGTGCTTCGACTCCGTGGAAATCTCCGGCGTGGAAGATCGGTTCAACGCCTCCCTGGG
CACATACCACGATCTGCTGAAAATTATCAAGGACAAGGACTTCCTGGACAATGAGGAAAACGAGGACATT
CTGGAAGATATCGTGCTGACCCTGACACTGTTTGAGGACAGAGAGATGATCGAGGAACGGCTGAAAACCT
ATGCCCACCTGTTCGACGACAAAGTGATGAAGCAGCTGAAGCGGCGGAGATACACCGGCTGGGGCAGGCT
GAGCCGGAAGCTGATCAACGGCATCCGGGACAAGCAGTCCGGCAAGACAATCCTGGATTTCCTGAAGTCC
GACGGCTTCGCCAACAGAAACTTCATGCAGCTGATCCACGACGACAGCCTGACCTTTAAAGAGGACATCC
AGAAAGCCCAGGTGTCCGGCCAGGGCGATAGCCTGCACGAGCACATTGCCAATCTGGCCGGCAGCCCCGC
CATTAAGAAGGGCATCCTGCAGACAGTGAAGGTGGTGGACGAGCTCGTGAAAGTGATGGGCCGGCACAAG
CCCGAGAACATCGTGATCGAAATGGCCAGAGAGAACCAGACCACCCAGAAGGGACAGAAGAACAGCCGCG
AGAGAATGAAGCGGATCGAAGAGGGCATCAAAGAGCTGGGCAGCCAGATCCTGAAAGAACACCCCGTGGA
AAACACCCAGCTGCAGAACGAGAAGCTGTACCTGTACTACCTGCAGAATGGGCGGGATATGTACGTGGAC
CAGGAACTGGACATCAACCGGCTGTCCGACTACGATGTGGACCATATCGTGCCTCAGAGCTTTCTGAAGG
ACGACTCCATCGACAACAAGGTGCTGACCAGAAGCGACAAGAACCGGGGCAAGAGCGACAACGTGCCCTC
CGAAGAGGTCGTGAAGAAGATGAAGAACTACTGGCGGCAGCTGCTGAACGCCAAGCTGATTACCCAGAGA
AAGTTCGACAATCTGACCAAGGCCGAGAGAGGCGGCCTGAGCGAACTGGATAAGGCCGGCTTCATCAAGA
GACAGCTGGTGGAAACCCGGCAGATCACAAAGCACGTGGCACAGATCCTGGACTCCCGGATGAACACTAA
GTACGACGAGAATGACAAGCTGATCCGGGAAGTGAAAGTGATCACCCTGAAGTCCAAGCTGGTGTCCGAT
TTCCGGAAGGATTTCCAGTTTTACAAAGTGCGCGAGATCAACAACTACCACCACGCCCACGACGCCTACC
TGAACGCCGTCGTGGGAACCGCCCTGATCAAAAAGTACCCTAAGCTGGAAAGCGAGTTCGTGTACGGCGA
CTACAAGGTGTACGACGTGCGGAAGATGATCGCCAAGAGCGAGCAGGAAATCGGCAAGGCTACCGCCAAG
TACTTCTTCTACAGCAACATCATGAACTTTTTCAAGACCGAGATTACCCTGGCCAACGGCGAGATCCGGA
AGCGGCCTCTGATCGAGACAAACGGCGAAACCGGGGAGATCGTGTGGGATAAGGGCCGGGATTTTGCCAC
CGTGCGGAAAGTGCTGAGCATGCCCCAAGTGAATATCGTGAAAAAGACCGAGGTGCAGACAGGCGGCTTC
AGCAAAGAGTCTATCCTGCCCAAGAGGAACAGCGATAAGCTGATCGCCAGAAAGAAGGACTGGGACCCTA
AGAAGTACGGCGGCTTCGACAGCCCCACCGTGGCCTATTCTGTGCTGGTGGTGGCCAAAGTGGAAAAGGG
CAAGTCCAAGAAACTGAAGAGTGTGAAAGAGCTGCTGGGGATCACCATCATGGAAAGAAGCAGCTTCGAG
AAGAATCCCATCGACTTTCTGGAAGCCAAGGGCTACAAAGAAGTGAAAAAGGACCTGATCATCAAGCTGC
CTAAGTACTCCCTGTTCGAGCTGGAAAACGGCCGGAAGAGAATGCTGGCCTCTGCCGGCGAACTGCAGAA
GGGAAACGAACTGGCCCTGCCCTCCAAATATGTGAACTTCCTGTACCTGGCCAGCCACTATGAGAAGCTG
AAGGGCTCCCCCGAGGATAATGAGCAGAAACAGCTGTTTGTGGAACAGCACAAGCACTACCTGGACGAGA
TCATCGAGCAGATCAGCGAGTTCTCCAAGAGAGTGATCCTGGCCGACGCTAATCTGGACAAAGTGCTGTC
CGCCTACAACAAGCACCGGGATAAGCCCATCAGAGAGCAGGCCGAGAATATCATCCACCTGTTTACCCTG
ACCAATCTGGGAGCCCCTGCCGCCTTCAAGTACTTTGACACCACCATCGACCGGAAGAGGTACACCAGCA
CCAAAGAGGTGCTGGACGCCACCCTGATCCACCAGAGCATCACCGGCCTGTACGAGACACGGATCGACCT
GTCTCAGCTGGGAGGCGACAAAAGGCCGGCGGCCACGAAAAAGGCCGGCCAGGCAAAAAAGAAAAAGTAA
GAATTCCTAGAGCTCGCTGATCAGCCTCGACTGTGCCTTCTAGTTGCCAGCCATCTGTTGTTTGCCCCTC
CCCCGTGCCTTCCTTGACCCTGGAAGGTGCCACTCCCACTGTCCTTTCCTAATAAAATGAGGAAATTGCA
TCGCATTGTCTGAGTAGGTGTCATTCTATTCTGGGGGGTGGGGTGGGGCAGGACAGCAAGGGGGAGGATT
GGGAAGAGAATAGCAGGCATGCTGGGGAGCGGCCGCAGGAACCCCTAGTGATGGAGTTGGCCACTCCCTC
TCTGCGCGCTCGCTCGCTCACTGAGGCCGGGCGACCAAAGGTCGCCCGACGCCCGGGCTTTGCCCGGGCG
GCCTCAGTGAGCGAGCGAGCGCGCAGCTGCCTGCAGGGGCGCCTGATGCGGTATTTTCTCCTTACGCATC
TGTGCGGTATTTCACACCGCATA
[95 nt withheld, positions 5694-5788]
T
[46 nt withheld, positions 5790-5835]
C
[141 nt withheld, positions 5837-5977]
CCTTTGACGTTGGAGTCCACGTTCTTT
[37 nt withheld, positions 6005-6041]
ACTCTATCTCGGGCTATTCTTTTGATTTATAAGGGATTTTGCCGATTTCGGTCTATTGGTTAAAAAATGA
GCTGATTTAACAAAAATTTAACGCGAATTTTAACAAAATATTAACGTTTACAATTTTATGGTGCACTCTC
AGTACAATCTGCTCTGATGCCGCATAGTTAAGCCAGCCCCGACACCCGCCAACACCCGCTGACGCGCCCT
GACGGGCTTGTCTGCTCCCGGCATCCGCTTACAGACAAGCTGTGACCGTCTCCGGGAGCTGCATGTGTCA
GAGGTTTTCACCGTCATCACCGAAACGCGCGAGACGAAAGGGCCTCGTGATACGCCTATTTTTATAGGTT
AATGTCATGATAATAATGGTTTCTTAGACGTCAGGTGGCACTTTTCGGGGAAATGTGCGCGGAACCCCTA
TTTGTTTATTTTTCTAAATACATTCAAATATGTATCCGCTCATGAGACAATAACCCTGATAAATGCTTCA
ATAATATTGAAAAAGGAAGAGTATGAGTATTCAACATTTCCGTGTCGCCCTTATTCCCTTTTTTGCGGCA
TTTTGCCTTCCTGTTTTTGCTCACCCAGAAACGCTGGTGAAAGTAAAAGATGCTGAAGATCAGTTGGGTG
CACGAGTGGGTTACATCGAACTGGATCTCAACAGCGGTAAGATCCTTGAGAGTTTTCGCCCCGAAGAACG
TTTTCCAATGATGAGCACTTTTAAAGTTCTGCTATGTGGCGCGGTATTATCCCGTATTGACGCCGGGCAA
GAGCAACTCGGTCGCCGCATACACTATTCTCAGAATGACTTGGTTGAGTACTCACCAGTCACAGAAAAGC
ATCTTACGGATGGCATGACAGTAAGAGAATTATGCAGTGCTGCCATAACCATGAGTGATAACACTGCGGC
CAACTTACTTCTGACAACGATCGGAGGACCGAAGGAGCTAACCGCTTTTTTGCACAACATGGGGGATCAT
GTAACTCGCCTTGATCGTTGGGAACCGGAGCTGAATGAAGCCATACCAAACGACGAGCGTGACACCACGA
TGCCTGTAGCAATGGCAACAACGTTGCGCAAACTATTAACTGGCGAACTACTTACTCTAGCTTCCCGGCA
ACAATTAATAGACTGGATGGAGGCGGATAAAGTTGCAGGACCACTTCTGCGCTCGGCCCTTCCGGCTGGC
TGGTTTATTGCTGATAAATCTGGAGCCGGTGAGCGTGGAAGCCGCGGTATCATTGCAGCACTGGGGCCAG
ATGGTAAGCCCTCCCGTATCGTAGTTATCTACACGACGGGGAGTCAGGCAACTATGGATGAACGAAATAG
ACAGATCGCTGAGATAGGTGCCTCACTGATTAAGCATTGGTAACTGTCAGACCAAGTTTACTCATATATA
CTTTAGATTGATTTAAAACTTCATTTTTAATTTAAAAGGATCTAGGTGAAGATCCTTTTTGATAATCTCA
TGACCAAAATCCCTTAACGTGAGTTTTCGTTCCACTGAGCGTCAGACCCCGTAGAAAAGATCAAAGGATC
TTCTTGAGATCCTTTTTTTCTGCGCGTAATCTGCTGCTTGCAAACAAAAAAACCACCGCTACCAGCGGTG
GTTTGTTTGCCGGATCAAGAGCTACCAACTCTTTTTCCGAAGGTAACTGGCTTCAGCAGAGCGCAGATAC
CAAATACTGTTCTTCTAGTGTAGCCGTAGTTAGGCCACCACTTCAAGAACTCTGTAGCACCGCCTACATA
CCTCGCTCTGCTAATCCTGTTACCAGTGGCTGCTGCCAGTGGCGATAAGTCGTGTCTTACCGGGTTGGAC
TCAAGACGATAGTTACCGGATAAGGCGCAGCGGTCGGGCTGAACGGGGGGTTCGTGCACACAGCCCAGCT
TGGAGCGAACGACCTACACCGAACTGAGATACCTACAGCGTGAGCTATGAGAAAGCGCCACGCTTCCCGA
AGGGAGAAAGGCGGACAGGTATCCGGTAAGCGGCAGGGTCGGAACAGGAGAGCGCACGAGGGAGCTTCCA
GGGGGAAACGCCTGGTATCTTTATAGTCCTGTCGGGTTTCGCCACCTCTGACTTGAGCGTCGATTTTTGT
GATGCTCGTCAGGGGGGCGGAGCCTATGGAAAAACGCCAGCAACGCGGCCTTTTTACGGTTCCTGGCCTT
TTGCTGGCCTTTTGCTCACATGTGAGGGCCTATTTCCCATGATTCCTTCATATTTGCATATACGATACAA
GGCTGTTAGAGAGATAATTGGAATTAATTTGACTGTAAACACAAAGATATTAGTACAAAATACGTGACGT
AGAAAGTAATAATTTCTTGGGTAGTTTGCAGTTTTAAAATTATGTTTTAAAATGGACTATCATATGCTTA
CCGTAACTTGAAAGTATTTCGATTTCTTGGCTTTATATATCTTGTGGAAAGGACGAAACACCGCTGACAA
ACATGAGGAATCGTTT
